Addgene plasmid #72000: Plxnb1(L)-AP-His
Purpose: Expresses the entire extracellular region of the PlexinB1 protein (ie, long), C-terminally fused to alkaline phosphatase + 6X histidine tag.
Depositing lab: Woj Wojtowicz. Depositing organization: University of California, Berkeley. Publication: An extracellular biochemical screen reveals that FLRTs and Unc5s mediate neuronal subtype recognition in the retina. Visser JJ, Cheng Y, Perry SC, Chastain AB, Parsa B, Masri SS, Ray TA, Kay JN, Wojtowicz WM. Elife. 2015 Dec 3;4. pii: e08149. doi: 10.7554/eLife.08149. PubMed 26633812.
Backbone
  Vector backbone: pCMVi-SV40ori
  Vector type: Mammalian Expression
Growth in bacteria
  Bacterial resistance: Ampicillin, 100 μg/mL
  Growth temperature: 37°C
  Growth strain: DH5alpha
  Copy number: High Copy
Gene/Insert
  Gene/Insert name: Plxnb1 (alt names: Plexin B1; NCBI gene ID 235611; Reference sequence AAI50702.1)
  Species: M. musculus (mouse)
  Insert size (bp): 4416
  Entrez Gene: Plxnb1 (a.k.a. 2900002G15Rik, AU042020, mKIAA0407)
  Promoter: CMV
  Tag / fusion protein: AP-His (C terminal on backbone)
  Cloning method: Restriction Enzyme; 5′ cloning site NotI (not destroyed); 3′ cloning site AscI (not destroyed)
  Sequencing primers: 5′ GTCAGAGGTAACTCCCGTTGC; 3′ GAGGTTCTTGGCGGCTGTC
Terms and licenses: Academic/Nonprofit Terms; Industry Terms: Not Available to Industry
How to cite: Plxnb1(L)-AP-His was a gift from Woj Wojtowicz (Addgene plasmid # 72000 ; http://n2t.net/addgene:72000 ; RRID:Addgene_72000)
