[The description below was written by a language model from this plasmid's Addgene catalogue record and pLannotate feature annotations shown in this document.]
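Description:
Plxnb1(L)-AP-His is a mammalian expression plasmid of about 10.9 kb, built on the pCMVi-SV40ori backbone, that produces the complete extracellular region of mouse Plexin B1 (the "long" form) as a soluble fusion protein. Transcription is driven by the human cytomegalovirus immediate-early enhancer and promoter followed by CMV intron A, an arrangement that generally boosts expression of the downstream message. The Plxnb1 ectodomain fragment (about 4.4 kb, cloned between retained NotI and AscI sites) is joined in frame at its C terminus to human placental alkaline phosphatase in its secreted form, followed according to the catalogue entry by a 6X histidine tag. The feature table does not annotate the His tag separately. An SV40 polyadenylation signal terminates the transcript.

For propagation in E. coli the plasmid carries a high-copy ColE1/pUC-type origin and a β-lactamase gene conferring ampicillin resistance. An f1 origin and small remnants of rop, bom and lacZα are also present as backbone leftovers. The annotated SV40 enhancer/early promoter region corresponds to the SV40 origin named in the backbone, which can support episomal amplification in cells expressing large T antigen. No mammalian selection marker is annotated, consistent with transient transfection.

Because the transmembrane and cytoplasmic parts of the receptor are omitted, the fusion should be released into the culture medium, where the alkaline phosphatase moiety gives an enzymatic readout and the His tag permits capture or purification. The associated publication describes an extracellular biochemical screen for recognition-molecule interactions in the retina, in which such AP-tagged ectodomains would serve as binding probes.
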