Features (pLannotate 1.2.2; 14 found; start..end, strand, type, name):
     25..408     +  enhancer       CMV enhancer: human cytomegalovirus immediate early enhancer
    410..609     +  promoter       CMV promoter: human cytomegalovirus (CMV) immediate early promoter
    748..1573    +  intron         CMV intron A: human cytomegalovirus intron A (Chapman et al., 1991)
   1610..6037    +  CDS            Plxnb1 (fragment): PLXB1_MOUSE - Also known as Kiaa0407. Experimental evidence at protein level: Swiss-Prot protein existence level 1. Receptor for SEMA4D (PubMed:19788569). Plays a role in GABAergic synapse development (PubMed:23699507, PubMed:29981480). Mediates SEMA4A- and SEMA4D-dependent inhibitory synapse development (PubMed:23699507, PubMed:29981480). Plays a role in RHOA activation and subsequent changes of the actin cytoskeleton (By similarity). Plays a role in axon guidance, invasive growth and cell migration (By similarity). From Mus musculus (Mouse).
   6047..7498    +  CDS            SEAP: secreted alkaline phosphatase from human placenta The natural enzyme has a C-terminal transmembrane sequence that is replaced by a GPI anchor.
   7557..7678    +  polyA_signal   SV40 poly(A) signal: SV40 polyadenylation signal
   7887..8475    -  rep_origin     ori: high-copy-number ColE1/pMB1/pBR322/pUC origin of replication
   8646..9506    -  CDS            AmpR: β-lactamase; bla; confers resistance to ampicillin, carbenicillin, and related antibiotics
   9507..9611    -  promoter       AmpR promoter: bla
   9706..9741    +  CDS            rop (fragment): Rop protein, which maintains plasmids at low copy number; rop
   9764..10094   +  promoter       SV40 promoter: SV40 enhancer and early promoter
  10217..10316   +  misc_feature   bom (fragment): basis of mobility region from pBR322
  10344..10772   -  rep_origin     f1 ori (sequence partly withheld): f1 bacteriophage origin of replication; arrow indicates direction of (+) strand synthesis
  10776..10933   -  CDS            lacZα (fragment): LacZα fragment of β-galactosidase; lacZ fragment
>Addgene plasmid #72000 | Plxnb1(L)-AP-His | depositor full sequence | sequence record 135640 | Plxnb1(L)-AP-His sequence 10934 bps
GTCGAGGTCTCGACGGTATCGATTGACATTGATTATTGACTAGCTAGTTATTAATAGTAATCAATTACGG
GGTCATTAGTTCATAGCCCATATATGGAGTTCCGCGTTACATAACTTACGGTAAATGGCCCGCCTGGCTG
ACCGCCCAACGACCCCCGCCCATTGACGTCAATAATGACGTATGTTCCCATAGTAACGCCAATAGGGACT
TTCCATTGACGTCAATGGGTGGAGTATTTACGGTAAACTGCCCACTTGGCAGTACATCAAGTGTATCATA
TGCCAAGTCCGCCCCCTATTGACGTCAATGACGGTAAATGGCCCGCCTGGCATTATGCCCAGTACATGAC
CTTACGGGACTTTCCTACTTGGCAGTACATCTACGTATTAGTCATCGCTATTACCATGGTGATGCGGTTT
TGGCAGTACACCAATGGGCGTGGATAGCGGTTTGACTCACGGGGATTTCCAAGTCTCCACCCCATTGACG
TCAATGGGAGTTTGTTTTGGCACCAAAATCAACGGGACTTTCCAAAATGTCGTAATAACCCCGCCCCGTT
GACGCAAATGGGCGGTAGGCGTGTACGGTGGGAGGTCTATATAAGCAGAGCTCGTTTAGTGAACCGTCAG
ATCGCCTGGAGACGCCATCCACGCTGTTTTGACCTCCATAGAAGACACCGGGACCGATCCAGCCTCCGCG
GCCGGGAACGGTGCATTGGAACGCGGATTCCCCGTGCCAAGAGTGACGTAAGTACCGCCTATAGACTCTA
TAGGCACACCCCTTTGGCTCTTATGCATGCTATACTGTTTTTGGCTTGGGGCCTATACACCCCCGCTTCC
ATATGCTATAGGTGATGGTATAGCTTAGCCTATAGGTGTGGGTTATTGACCATTATTGACCACTCCCCTA
TTGGTGACGATACTTTCCATTACTAATCCATAACATGGCTCTTTGCCACAACTATCTCTATTGGCTATAT
GCCAATACTCTGTCCTTCAGAGACTGACACGGACTCTGTATTTTTACAGGATGGGGTCCCATTTATTATT
TACAAATTCACATATACAACAACGCCGTCCCCCGTGCCCGCAGTTTTTATTAAACATAGCGTGGGATCTC
CACGCGAATCTCGGGTACGTGTTCCGGACATGGGCTCTTCTCCGGTAGCGGCGGAGCTTCCACATCCGAG
CCCTGGTCCCATGCCTCCAGCGGCTCATGGTCGCTCGGCAGCTCCTTGCTCCTAACAGTGGAGGCCAGAC
TTAGGCACAGCACAATGCCCACCACCACCAGTGTGCCGCACAAGGCCGTGGCGGTAGGGTATGTGTCTGA
AAATGAGCTCGGAGATTGGGCTCGCACCGCTGACGCAGATGGAAGACTTAAGGCAGCGGCAGAAGAAGAT
GCAGGCAGCTGAGTTGTTGTATTCTGATAAGAGTCAGAGGTAACTCCCGTTGCGGTGCTGTTAACGGTGG
AGGGCAGTGTAGTCTGAGCAGTACTCGTTGCTGCCGCGCGCGCCACCAGACATAATAGCTGACAGACTAA
CAGACTGTTCCTTTCCATGGGTCTTTTCTGCAGAAGCTTGAATTCTCGAGGATCCGCGGCCGCGCCACCA
TGTCTGTCCTCGGCCCAGTTCTTCTCCAGGTGTTCTGGGCCGGGTGTGTCGTCACCCTGCGGTCCCCTCT
GCCAGCTGCTTTCACTGCCAATGGCACACATCTACAACACTTGGCAAGGGACCCCACCACAGGTACCCTC
TATGTAGGGGCCACCAACTTCCTGTTCCAGTTGAGCCCTGGGCTGCAGCTGGAAGCCGTGGTGTCCACGG
GCCCTGTGAATGACAGCCGGGATTGCCTGCCACCTGTGATACCTGATGAATGTCCCCAAGCCCAGCCTAC
TAACAACCCTAACCAGCTGCTCCTGGTGAGCCCAGAGGCTCTGGTGGTGTGTGGGAGCATACACCAGGGC
ATCTGTGAGCTACGGAGCCTGGGACAGATCAGGCAGCTGCTGCTACGGCCAGAGCGACCTGGGGACACCC
AGTATGTGGCTGCAAATGACCCTGCAGTCAGTACAGTGGGGCTGGTGGCCCAGGGATTGGTAGGGGAGCC
CCTCCTGTTTGTGGGGCGGGGATACACCAGCAGGGGTGTAGGTGGTGGGATTCCTCCCATTACAACCCGA
GCCCTGCGACCACCGGACCCCCAAGCTGCCTTCTCTTATGAAGAAACAGCCAAGTTAGCAGTGGGCCGCC
TGTCCGAGTACAGCCACCACTTCGTGAGTGCCTTTGTACGCGGGGCCAGTGCATACTTCCTGTTCTTGCG
GCGAGACCTGAAGGCCCCTTCTAGAGCTTTCCGTGCCTATGTGTCTCGAGTGTGCCTTCAGGACCAGCAC
TACTACTCTTATGTGGAATTGCCCCTGGCCTGCCAGGGTGGTCGTTACGGTCTTATCCAGGCTGCAGCTG
TAGCCACGTCCAAGGAGGTGGCCCGTGGGGACGTACTCTTTGCAGCTTTCTCCTCAGTGGCTCCTCCCAC
TGTGGATTGGCCCCTGTCAGCATCTACTGGGGCATCTGGAACCTCTGTGCTCTGTGCCTTCCCCCTGGAT
GAGGTAGACCAGCTTGCTAATTACACTCGAGATGCCTGTTATACTCGGGAAGGCCGTGCTGAGAACGGGA
CCAAGGTTGCTGACATTGCATACGATGTCCTTTCCGACTGTGCGCAGCTACCAGTGGACACCCCGGATGC
TTTTCCATGTGGCTCTGACCACACACCCAGTCCCATGGTCAGCTGTGTCCCTTTGGAAGCCACGCCAATT
CTGGAGCTACCAGGGGTTCAGCTAACAGCTGTGGCTGTCACCATGGAGGATGGACACACTATTGCTTTCC
TGGGTGACAGTCAAGGACAGTTGCATAGGGTCTACTTAGGCCCTGGAAGAAGTGCTGCCCCATATTCTAA
ACAGAGCATCCAGCCGGGGTCTCCTGTGAACAGAGATCTTACCTTTGATGGTACCTTTGAGCATCTCTAT
GTAGCAACTCAGACTACTCTTGTGAAGGTTCCTGTGGCTCCTTGTGCTCAGCATCTGGACTGTGACTCTT
GCCTTGCTCACAGGGACCCTTATTGCGGATGGTGTGTGCTCCTGGGCAGGTGTAGTCGCCGGTCGGAGTG
CTCAAGGGACCAGGGCCCAGAGCAGTGGCTGTGGAGCTTCCAGCCGGAACTGGGCTGTCTTCGAGTGGTG
GCCGTGAGCCCTGCCAATATCAGTCGGGAAGAGAGGAGGGAGGTTTTCTTGTCAGTGCCAGGCCTGCCAT
CTCTCTGGCCAGGGGAGTCATATTTCTGCTACTTTGGAGACCAACAGAGTCCTGCTCTACTGACCAGTTC
TGGTGTGATGTGTCCCTCCCCAGACCCCAGTGAGGCTCCAGTGCTGCAGAGAGGAGCCGACCATATCTCT
GTGAACGTGGAGCTCAGGTTTGGTGCCGTGGTGATCGCCAGCACCTCCCTCTCCTTCTATGACTGCGTGG
CAGTTACTGCGTCTTCCCCATCTGCACCGTGCCGGGCCTGTGTGAGCAGCCGCTGGGGCTGTAACTGGTG
TGTGTGGCAGCAGCTGTGCACACACAAGGCCTCGTGTGACGCTGGGCCTATGGTGGCAAGCCAACAGAGC
CCACTCCTTCCCCTAATCCCTCCTGCAAGGGATGAACTCACCCCTTTCCCACCCACAGTCCCCCAAACCA
CGGTCACTCCTACCCCCAACAGCTTCCCAATAGAGCCTAGGGCTCCCTCCACAGCCTCAGATGTCCTACC
TGGGGCCAAGCCTTCCCGGCTCAGCCTCTGGGGCCCATGGGCAGGTCCTGGCCCCATACTTTCCCCTACT
TCCACAGAGTCACCTCTTCATGAGAAGCCCCTTCCTCCTGACCCCCCTACCATACCTGGAACCACTGTCC
CTGCCCCCACTGGCTTGGGACCATCGACCACACCTGAGGACCTCTTGGCCTCCTACCCATTCCCCTCAGA
TGCAGCTGCAGTGTCCCCTGCAGAGCCTGGCCCTGAGGCTCTGCCTTCCATGGTGGCTCTGGACCAGCCC
CCTGGCACTGTTCCAGACACTACTTTCCCAGGGGCCCCTGGCTCCATGAAGCCCGTTCTGGATTGGCTCA
CCAAAGGAGGCGGCGAGCTGCCCGAGGCGGATGAGTGGATGGGGGGTGACACGCCCGCCTTCTCCACTTC
CACACTCCTCTCAGGTGATGGAGACTCAGCAGAGCACGAGGGCCCTCCTGCCCCCCTCATCCTCCTGTCC
AGCCTCGACTACCAGTACGACACCCCCGGGCTCTGGGAGCTGGGAGAGGTGAATCAGAGGGTGAGCTCCT
GCCCCTGTGTGGAGACCGTCCAGGGCTCCTTGCTGATACCGGTCCATGTGGAACGCGAAGTCCAGCTTCG
AGGCAGGAACCTGTGGCTTTTCCAGGATGGCCCGAGGAGCAGCGAGTGTGTGCTGGAGCTAGGGAGTCGG
GAGGTGGCTGTGGAGGCTCAGGTGGAGTGTGCGCCGCCTCCAGATGTCTGGTGCCACATCAAGTGCCAGC
AGCATCAGTTCAGCTATGAAGCTTTGAAGCCAGAACTGCAGGTGGGGCTGTTCCTGCGTTGGGCAGGCGG
TCTGCGCGTGGACAGTGCCGATGGGCTGCATGTGGTGTTGTATGACTGCTCTGTGGGACATGGGGACTGC
AGCCGCTGCCAAACTGCCATGCCTCAGTACGACTGTGTGTGGTGTGAGGGGGAGCGTCCGCGTTGTGTGG
CCCGGGAAGCCTGTAATGAAGCCGAGACTGTGGCCACTCAGTGCCCCGCACCTCTCATTCACTCGGTGGA
TCCACTGACTGGACCTATAGATGGAGGCACCCGTGTCACTATCAGGGGCTCCAACCTGGGCCAACATGTG
CAGGATGTCCTGGACATGGTCAGAGTGGCCGGAGTTCCCTGCGCTGTGGATGCTGGGGAGTATGATGTCT
CTAGTAGTCTTGTGTGCATCACTGGAGCCAGCGGGGAGGAGGTGACTGGCACTGTGGCAGTGGAGGTGCC
TGGAAGAGGACACGGTGTCTCAGAGTTCAGCTTTGCCTATCAGGATCCAAAAGTACACTCCATCTTCCCA
GCCCGTGGCCCTAGAGCTGGAGGTACCCGCCTTACCCTGCATGGTTCTAAGCTCCTGACTGGACGGCTAG
AGGACATCCGTGTGGTGGTTGGAGACCAGCCTTGCCACCTGCTCCTGGAGCAGCAGTCTGAGCAGCTACA
CTGTGAGACCGGCCCATACCCTGTGCCTGCTGAACTTCCAGTGACTGTCTTGTTTGGGGCCACTGAGCGG
AGGCTTCAGCACGGCCAATTCAAGTATACATCAGACCCCAATGTCACCTCAGTGGGCCCCTCCAAGAGCT
TCTTCAGCGGAGGACGTGAGATATGGGTCCGCGGCCAGGATCTTGATGTGGTACAGAGGCCAAGAATCCG
AGTGACCGTGGTCCCAAGACAGCATGGCCAGGGGCTTGCACAGAAGCAACACGTGGTCCCTGAGAAATTT
GAGGAGCCGTGTCTCGTGAACTCCTCCCACCTCCTCATGTGCCGCACTCCCGCTCTCCCTGGCCCACCCT
GGGACTCTGGGGTCCAGGTGGAGTTTATCCTCGACAACATGGTCTTTGACTTTGCTGCACTGAGCCCCAC
ACCCTTCTCCTATGAGGCTGATCCCACCCTGCGTTCCCTGAACCCCGAGGATCCCAGCACGCCGTTCCGG
CACAAGCCAGGGAGTGTGTTCTCTGTGGAGGGGGAGAATCTGGACCTCGCCATGTCTAAAGAAGAGGTGG
TGGCCATGATAGGGGACGGGCCCTGCGTGGTAAAGACACTGACCCGGAACCACCTGTACTGTGAGCCCCC
TGTGGAGCAGCCCCTGCCACATCCCCATGCCCTCCGAGAGGCTCCAGATGCTTTGCCTGAGTTCACGGTA
CAGATGGGCAACCTGCGCTTCTCCTTGGGTCATGTGCAGTACGATGGCGAGAGCCCCGTGGCTTTTCCTG
TGGCAGGCGCGCCTGGATCTTCCGGAATCATCCCAGTTGAGGAGGAGAACCCGGACTTCTGGAACCGCGA
GGCAGCCGAGGCCCTGGGTGCCGCCAAGAAGCTGCAGCCTGCACAGACAGCCGCCAAGAACCTCATCATC
TTCCTGGGCGATGGGATGGGGGTGTCTACGGTGACAGCTGCCAGGATCCTAAAAGGGCAGAAGAAGGACA
AACTGGGGCCTGAGATACCCCTGGCCATGGACCGCTTCCCATATGTGGCTCTGTCCAAGACATACAATGT
AGACAAACATGTGCCAGACAGTGGAGCCACAGCCACGGCCTACCTGTGCGGGGTCAAGGGCAACTTCCAG
ACCATTGGCTTGAGTGCAGCCGCCCGCTTTAACCAGTGCAACACGACACGCGGCAACGAGGTCATCTCCG
TGATGAATCGGGCCAAGAAAGCAGGGAAGTCAGTGGGAGTGGTAACCACCACACGAGTGCAGCACGCCTC
GCCAGCCGGCACCTACGCCCACACGGTGAACCGCAACTGGTACTCGGACGCCGACGTGCCTGCCTCGGCC
CGCCAGGAGGGGTGCCAGGACATCGCTACGCAGCTCATCTCCAACATGGACATTGACGTGATCCTAGGTG
GGGGCCGAAAGTACATGTTTCGCATGGGAACCCCAGACCCTGAGTACCCAGATGACTACAGCCAAGGTGG
GACCAGGCTGGACGGGAAGAATCTGGTGCAGGAATGGCTGGCGAAGCGCCAGGGTGCCCGGTATGTGTGG
AACCGCACTGAGCTCATGCAGGCTTCCCTGGACCCGTCTGTGACCCATCTCATGGGTCTCTTTGAGCCTG
GAGACATGAAATACGAGATCCACCGAGACTCCACACTGGACCCCTCCCTGATGGAGATGACAGAGGCTGC
CCTGCGCCTGCTGAGCAGGAACCCCCGCGGCTTCTTCCTCTTCGTGGAGGGTGGTCGCATCGACCATGGT
CATCATGAAAGCAGGGCTTACCGGGCACTGACTGAGACGATCATGTTCGACGACGCCATTGAGAGGGCGG
GCCAGCTCACCAGCGAGGAGGACACGCTGAGCCTCGTCACTGCCGACCACTCCCACGTCTTCTCCTTCGG
AGGCTACCCCCTGCGAGGGAGCTCCATCTTCGGGCTGGCCCCTGGCAAGGCCCGGGACAGGAAGGCCTAC
ACGGTCCTCCTATACGGAAACGGTCCAGGCTATGTGCTCAAGGACGGCGCCCGGCCGGATGTTACCGAGA
GCGAGAGCGGGAGCCCCGAGTATCGGCAGCAGTCAGCAGTGCCCCTGGACGAAGAGACCCACGCAGGCGA
GGACGTGGCGGTGTTCGCGCGCGGCCCGCAGGCGCACCTGGTTCACGGCGTGCAGGAGCAGACCTTCATA
GCGCACGTCATGGCCTTCGCCGCCTGCCTGGAGCCCTACACCGCCTGCGACCTGGCGCCCCCCGCCGGCA
CCACCGACGCCGCGCACCCGGGTCATCATCACCATCACCATTAATCTAGAGATCTTATTAAAGCAGAACT
TGTTTATTGCAGCTTATAATGGTTACAAATAAAGCAATAGCATCACAAATTTCACAAATAAAGCATTTTT
TTCACTGCATTCTAGTTGTGGTTTGTCCAAACTCATCAATGTATCTTATCATGTCTGGTCGACTCTAGCT
AGACTCTTCCGCTTCCTCGCTCACTGACTCGCTGCGCTCGGTCGTTCGGCTGCGGCGAGCGGTATCAGCT
CACTCAAAGGCGGTAATACGGTTATCCACAGAATCAGGGGATAACGCAGGAAAGAACATGTGAGCAAAAG
GCCAGCAAAAGGCCAGGAACCGTAAAAAGGCCGCGTTGCTGGCGTTTTTCCATAGGCTCCGCCCCCCTGA
CGAGCATCACAAAAATCGACGCTCAAGTCAGAGGTGGCGAAACCCGACAGGACTATAAAGATACCAGGCG
TTTCCCCCTGGAAGCTCCCTCGTGCGCTCTCCTGTTCCGACCCTGCCGCTTACCGGATACCTGTCCGCCT
TTCTCCCTTCGGGAAGCGTGGCGCTTTCTCATAGCTCACGCTGTAGGTATCTCAGTTCGGTGTAGGTCGT
TCGCTCCAAGCTGGGCTGTGTGCACGAACCCCCCGTTCAGCCCGACCGCTGCGCCTTATCCGGTAACTAT
CGTCTTGAGTCCAACCCGGTAAGACACGACTTATCGCCACTGGCAGCAGCCACTGGTAACAGGATTAGCA
GAGCGAGGTATGTAGGCGGTGCTACAGAGTTCTTGAAGTGGTGGCCTAACTACGGCTACACTAGAAGAAC
AGTATTTGGTATCTGCGCTCTGCTGAAGCCAGTTACCTTCGGAAAAAGAGTTGGTAGCTCTTGATCCGGC
AAACAAACCACCGCTGGTAGCGGTGGTTTTTTTGTTTGCAAGCAGCAGATTACGCGCAGAAAAAAAGGAT
CTCAAGAAGATCCTTTGATCTTTTCTACGGGGTCTGACGCTCAGTGGAACGAAAACTCACGTTAAGGGAT
TTTGGTCATGAGATTATCAAAAAGGATCTTCACCTAGATCCTTTTAAATTAAAAATGAAGTTTTAAATCA
ATCTAAAGTATATATGAGTAAACTTGGTCTGACAGTTACCAATGCTTAATCAGTGAGGCACCTATCTCAG
CGATCTGTCTATTTCGTTCATCCATAGTTGCCTGACTCCCCGTCGTGTAGATAACTACGATACGGGAGGG
CTTACCATCTGGCCCCAGTGCTGCAATGATACCGCGAGACCCACGCTCACCGGCTCCAGATTTATCAGCA
ATAAACCAGCCAGCCGGAAGGGCCGAGCGCAGAAGTGGTCCTGCAACTTTATCCGCCTCCATCCAGTCTA
TTAATTGTTGCCGGGAAGCTAGAGTAAGTAGTTCGCCAGTTAATAGTTTGCGCAACGTTGTTGCCATTGC
TACAGGCATCGTGGTGTCACGCTCGTCGTTTGGTATGGCTTCATTCAGCTCCGGTTCCCAACGATCAAGG
CGAGTTACATGATCCCCCATGTTGTGCAAAAAAGCGGTTAGCTCCTTCGGTCCTCCGATCGTTGTCAGAA
GTAAGTTGGCCGCAGTGTTATCACTCATGGTTATGGCAGCACTGCATAATTCTCTTACTGTCATGCCATC
CGTAAGATGCTTTTCTGTGACTGGTGAGTACTCAACCAAGTCATTCTGAGAATAGTGTATGCGGCGACCG
AGTTGCTCTTGCCCGGCGTCAATACGGGATAATACCGCGCCACATAGCAGAACTTTAAAAGTGCTCATCA
TTGGAAAACGTTCTTCGGGGCGAAAACTCTCAAGGATCTTACCGCTGTTGAGATCCAGTTCGATGTAACC
CACTCGTGCACCCAACTGATCTTCAGCATCTTTTACTTTCACCAGCGTTTCTGGGTGAGCAAAAACAGGA
AGGCAAAATGCCGCAAAAAAGGGAATAAGGGCGACACGGAAATGTTGAATACTCATACTCTTCCTTTTTC
AATATTATTGAAGCATTTATCAGGGTTATTGTCTCATGAGCGGATACATATTTGAATGTATTTAGAAAAA
TAAACAAATAGGGGTTCCGCGCACATTTCCCCGAAAAGTGCCACCTGACGTCTAAGAAACCATTATTATC
ATGACATTAACCTATAAAAATAGGCGTATCACGAGGCCCTTTCGTCTCGCGCGTTTCGGTGATGACGGTG
AAAACCTCTGACACATGCAGCTCCCGGAGGAATGTGTGTCAGTTAGGGTGTGGAAAGTCCCCAGGCTCCC
CAGGCAGGCAGAAGTATGCAAAGCATGCATCTCAATTAGTCAGCAACCAGGTGTGGAAAGTCCCCAGGCT
CCCCAGCAGGCAGAAGTATGCAAAGCATGCATCTCAATTAGTCAGCAACCATAGTCCCGCCCCTAACTCC
GCCCATCCCGCCCCTAACTCCGCCCAGTTCCGCCCATTCTCCGCCCCATGGCTGACTAATTTTTTTTATT
TATGCAGAGGCCGAGGCCGCCTCTGCCTCTGAGCTATTCCAGAAGTAGTGAGGAGGCTTTTTTGGAGGCC
TAGGCTTTTGCAAAAAGCTCCCGGGAGCTTGTATATCCATTTTCGTCCCGGAGACGGTCACAGCTTGTCT
GTAAGCGGATGCCGGGAGCAGACAAGCCCGTCAGGGCGCGTCAGCGGGTGTTGGCGGGTGTCGGGGCTGG
CTTAACTATGCGGCATCAGAGCAGATTGTACTGAGAGTGCACCATATGCGGTGTGAAATACCGCACAGAT
GCGTAAGGAGAAAATACCGCATCAGGAAATTGTAAGCGTTAATATTTTGTTAAAATTCGCGTTAAATTTT
TGTTAAATCAGCTCATTTTTTAACCAATAGGCCGAAATCGGCAAAATCCCTTATAAATCAAAAGAATAGA
CCGAGATAGGGT
[37 nt withheld, positions 10443-10479]
AAAGAACGTGGACTCCAACGTCAAAGG
[49 nt withheld, positions 10507-10555]
T
[91 nt withheld, positions 10557-10647]
G
[124 nt withheld, positions 10649-10772]
CCATTCGCCATTCAGGCTGCGCAACTGTTGGGAAGGGCGATCGGTGCGGGCCTCTTCGCTATTACGCCAG
CTGGCGAAAGGGGGATGTGCTGCAAGGCGATTAAGTTGGGTAACGCCAGGGTTTTCCCAGTCACGACGTT
GTAAAACGACGGCCAGTGAATT
