>Addgene plasmid #72000 | Plxnb1(L)-AP-His | addgene partial sequence | sequence record 135372 | pMRB101-F 5'-aagatgcaggcagctgagtt-3'
CGTTGCGGTGCTGTTAACGGTGGAGGGCAGTGTAGTCTGAGCAGTACTCGTTGCTGCCGCGCGCGCCACC
AGACATAATAGCTGACAGACTAACAGACTGTTCCTTTCCATGGGTCTTTTCTGCAGAAGCTTGAATTCTC
GAGGATCCGCGGCCGCGCCACCATGTCTGTCCTCGGCCCAGTTCTTCTCCAGGTGTTCTGGGCCGGGTGT
GTCGTCACCCTGCGGTCCCCTCTGCCAGCTGCTTTCACTGCCAATGGCACACATCTACAACACTTGGCAA
GGGACCCCACCACAGGTACCCTCTATGTAGGGGCCACCAACTTCCTGTTCCAGTTGAGCCCTGGGCTGCA
GCTGGAAGCCGTGGTGTCCACGGGCCCTGTGAATGACAGCCGGGATTGCCTGCCACCTGTGATACCTGAT
GAATGTCCCCAAGCCCAGCCTACTAACAACCCTAACCAGCTGCTCCTGGTGAGCCCAGAGGCTCTGGTGG
TGTGTGGGAGCATACACCAGGGCATCTGTGAGCTACGGAGCCTGGGACAGATCAGGCAGCTGCTGCTACG
GCCAGAGCGACCTGGGGACACCCAGTATGTGGCTGCAAATGACCCTGCAGTCAGTACAGTGGGGCTGGTG
GCCCAGGGATTGGTAGGGGAGCCCCTCCTGTTTGTGGGGCGGGGATACACCAGCAGGGGTGTAGGTGGTG
GGATTCCTCCCATTACAACCCGAGCCCTGCGACCACCGGACCCCCAAGCTGCCTTCTCTTATGAAGAAAC
AGCCAAGTTAGCAGTGGGCCGCCTGTCCGAGTACAGCCACCACTTCGTGAGTGCCTTTGTACGCGG
