>Addgene plasmid #72000 | Plxnb1(L)-AP-His | addgene partial sequence | sequence record 135639 | SV40pA-R 5'-GAAATTTGTGATGCTATTGC-3'
ATAAGATCTCTAGATTAATGGTGATGGTGATGATGACCCGGGTGCGCGGCGTCGGTGGTGCCGGCGGGGG
GCGCCAGGTCGCAGGCGGTGTAGGGCTCCAGGCAGGCGGCGAAGGCCATGACGTGCGCTATGAAGGTCTG
CTCCTGCACGCCGTGAACCAGGTGCGCCTGCGGGCCGCGCGCGAACACCGCCACGTCCTCGCCTGCGTGG
GTCTCTTCGTCCAGGGGCACTGCTGACTGCTGCCGATACTCGGGGCTCCCGCTCTCGCTCTCGGTAACAT
CCGGCCGGGCGCCGTCCTTGAGCACATAGCCTGGACCGTTTCCGTATAGGAGGACCGTGTAGGCCTTCCT
GTCCCGGGCCTTGCCAGGGGCCAGCCCGAAGATGGAGCTCCCTCGCAGGGGGTAGCCTCCGAAGGAGAAG
ACGTGGGAGTGGTCGGCAGTGACGAGGCTCAGCGTGTCCTCCTCGCTGGTGAGCTGGCCCGCCCTCTCAA
TGGCGTCGTCGAACATGATCGTCTCAGTCAGTGCCCGGTAAGCCCTGCTTTCATGATGACCATGGTCGAT
GCGACCACCCTCCACGAAGAGGAAGAAGCCGCGGGGGTTCCTGCTCAGCAGGCGCAGGGCAGCCTCTGTC
ATCTCCATCAGGGAGGGGTCCAGTGTGGAGTCTCGGTGGATCTCGTATTTCATGTCTCCAGGCTCAAAGA
GACCCATGAGATGGGTCACAGACGGGTCCAGGGAAGCCTGCATGAGCTCAGTGCGGTTCCACACATACCG
G
